Addgene plasmid #87688: pBAD/HisB-PhoCl
Purpose: Express PhoCl in E. coli
Depositing lab: Robert Campbell. Depositing organization: University of Alberta. Publication: Optogenetic control with a photocleavable protein, PhoCl. Zhang W, Lohman AW, Zhuravlova Y, Lu X, Wiens MD, Hoi H, Yaganoglu S, Mohr MA, Kitova EN, Klassen JS, Pantazis P, Thompson RJ, Campbell RE. Nat Methods. 2017 Mar 13. doi: 10.1038/nmeth.4222. PubMed 28288123.
Backbone
  Vector backbone: pBAD/HisB
  Vector type: Bacterial Expression
Growth in bacteria
  Bacterial resistance: Ampicillin, 100 μg/mL
  Growth temperature: 37°C
  Growth strain: DH5alpha
  Copy number: Unknown
Gene/Insert
  Gene/Insert name: PhoCl
  Species: Synthetic
  Insert size (bp): 744
  Tag / fusion protein: 6xHis (N terminal on backbone)
Terms and licenses: Academic/Nonprofit Terms; Industry Terms: Not Available to Industry
How to cite: pBAD/HisB-PhoCl was a gift from Robert Campbell (Addgene plasmid # 87688 ; http://n2t.net/addgene:87688 ; RRID:Addgene_87688)
