[The description below was written by a language model from this plasmid's Addgene catalogue record and pLannotate feature annotations shown in this document.]
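Description:
pBAD/HisB-PhoCl is a 4.8 kb bacterial expression plasmid built on the pBAD/HisB backbone for arabinose-inducible production of the photocleavable protein PhoCl in E. coli. It replicates from a ColE1/pMB1-type origin, next to which lie the pBR322 bom (basis of mobility) region and only a fragment of the rop gene. The catalogue lists copy number as unknown. Selection is by ampicillin, through the β-lactamase gene driven by its own bla promoter.

The expression cassette is controlled by the araBAD promoter, with the araC regulator encoded on the opposite strand. AraC represses the promoter in the absence of L-arabinose and activates it when the sugar is present, giving tight, titratable induction. Downstream of the promoter, the backbone supplies an N-terminal leader consisting of a 6xHis tag (picked up by the annotation software as a short fragment of a composite His-containing tag), the T7 gene 10 leader that favours efficient translation, and the Xpress epitope, which includes an enterokinase cleavage site for removing the tags. The synthetic PhoCl coding sequence (about 744 bp per the catalogue) follows these elements as a fusion. PhoCl is an engineered protein that splits into two fragments when exposed to violet light. Transcription ends at the rrnB T1 and T2 terminators, preceded by a 5S rRNA segment that is part of the rrnB region.

The stated purpose is PhoCl expression in E. coli. The His tag would allow metal-affinity purification of the recombinant protein, for instance for in vitro characterisation of its light-induced cleavage, although the record does not describe specific downstream applications.
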