Features (pLannotate 1.2.2; 14 found; start..end, strand, type, name):
     15..299     +  promoter       araBAD promoter: araBAD; promoter of the L-arabinose operon of E. coli; the araC regulatory gene is transcribed in the opposite direction (Guzman et al., 1995)
    345..365     +  CDS            capTEV™ (fragment): composite tag for in vivo biotinylation, TEV protease cleavage, and 6xHis tagging
    366..398     +  CDS            T7 tag (gene 10 leader): leader peptide from bacteriophage T7 gene 10 promotes efficient translation in E. coli
    402..425     +  CDS            Xpress™ tag: Xpress™ epitope tag, including an enterokinase recognition and cleavage site
    441..1166    +  CDS            PhoCl: photocleavable protein that separates into two fragments upon exposure to violet light (Zhang et al., 2017)
   1274..1389    +  ncRNA          5S rRNA: Accession: RF00001 - 5S ribosomal RNA
   1393..1479    +  terminator     rrnB T1 terminator: Escherichia coli rrnB; transcription terminator T1 from the E. coli rrnB gene
   1571..1598    +  terminator     rrnB T2 terminator: transcription terminator T2 from the E. coli rrnB gene
   1617..1708    +  promoter       AmpR promoter: bla
   1709..2569    +  CDS            AmpR: β-lactamase; bla; confers resistance to ampicillin, carbenicillin, and related antibiotics
   2740..3328    +  rep_origin     ori: high-copy-number ColE1/pMB1/pBR322/pUC origin of replication
   3514..3654    -  misc_feature   bom: basis of mobility region from pBR322
   3756..3796    -  CDS            rop (fragment): Rop protein, which maintains plasmids at low copy number; rop
   3918..4796    -  CDS            araC: L-arabinose regulatory protein; araC
>Addgene plasmid #87688 | pBAD/HisB-PhoCl | addgene full sequence | sequence record 176857 | Addgene NGS Result
CCCGCCATTCAGAGAAGAAACCAATTGTCCATATTGCATCAGACATTGCCGTCACTGCGTCTTTTACTGG
CTCTTCTCGCTAACCAAACCGGTAACCCCGCTTATTAAAAGCATTCTGTAACAAAGCGGGACCAAAGCCA
TGACAAAAACGCGTAACAAAAGTGTCTATAATCACGGCAGAAAAGTCCACATTGATTATTTGCACGGCGT
CACACTTTGCTATGCCATAGCATTTTTATCCATAAGATTAGCGGATCCTACCTGACGCTTTTTATCGCAA
CTCTCTACTGTTTCTCCATACCCGTTTTTTGGGCTAACAGGAGGAATTAACCATGGGGGGTTCTCATCAT
CATCATCATCATGGTATGGCTAGCATGACTGGTGGACAGCAAATGGGTCGGGATCTGTACGACGATGACG
ATAAGGATCCGAGCTCGAGTGTGATCCCTGACTACTTCAAGCAGAGCTTCCCCGAGGGCTACAGCTGGGA
GCGCAGCATGACCTACGAGGACGGCGGCATCTGCATCGCCACCAACGACATCACAATGGAGGGGGACAGC
TTCATCAACAAGATCCACTTCAAGGGCACGAACTTCCCCCCCAACGGCCCCGTGATGCAGAAGAGGACCG
TGGGCTGGGAGGCCAGCACCGAGAAGATGTACGAGCGCGACGGCGTGCTGAAGGGCGACGTGAAGATGAA
GCTGCTGCTGAAGGGCGGCGGCCACTATCGCTGCGACTACCGCACCACCTACAAGGTCAAGCAGAAGCCC
GTAAAGCTGCCCGACTACCACTTCGTGGACCACCGCATCGAGATCCTGAGCCACGACAAGGACTACAACA
AGGTGAAGCTGTACGAGCACGCCGTGGCCCGCAACTCCACCGACAGCATGGACGAGCTGTACAAGGGTGG
CAGCGGTGGCATGGTGAGCAAGGGCGAGGAGACCATTACAAGCGTGATCAAGCCTGACATGAAGAACAAG
CTGCGCATGGAGGGCAACGTGAACGGCCACGCCTTCGTGATCGAGGGCGAGGGCAGCGGCAAGCCCTTCG
AGGGCATCCAGACGATTGATTTGGAGGTGAAGGAGGGCGCCCCGCTGCCCTTCGCCTACGACATCCTGAC
CACCGCCTTCCACTACGGCAACCGCGTGTTCACCAAGTACCCACGGGGAGGTGGAGGTACCTAAAAGCTT
GGCTGTTTTGGCGGATGAGAGAAGATTTTCAGCCTGATACAGATTAAATCAGAACGCAGAAGCGGTCTGA
TAAAACAGAATTTGCCTGGCGGCAGTAGCGCGGTGGTCCCACCTGACCCCATGCCGAACTCAGAAGTGAA
ACGCCGTAGCGCCGATGGTAGTGTGGGGTCTCCCCATGCGAGAGTAGGGAACTGCCAGGCATCAAATAAA
ACGAAAGGCTCAGTCGAAAGACTGGGCCTTTCGTTTTATCTGTTGTTTGTCGGTGAACGCTCTCCTGAGT
AGGACAAATCCGCCGGGAGCGGATTTGAACGTTGCGAAGCAACGGCCCGGAGGGTGGCGGGCAGGACGCC
CGCCATAAACTGCCAGGCATCAAATTAAGCAGAAGGCCATCCTGACGGATGGCCTTTTTGCGTTTCTACA
AACTCTTTTGTTTATTTTTCTAAATACATTCAAATATGTATCCGCTCATGAGACAATAACCCTGATAAAT
GCTTCAATAATATTGAAAAAGGAAGAGTATGAGTATTCAACATTTCCGTGTCGCCCTTATTCCCTTTTTT
GCGGCATTTTGCCTTCCTGTTTTTGCTCACCCAGAAACGCTGGTGAAAGTAAAAGATGCTGAAGATCAGT
TGGGTGCACGAGTGGGTTACATCGAACTGGATCTCAACAGCGGTAAGATCCTTGAGAGTTTTCGCCCCGA
AGAACGTTTTCCAATGATGAGCACTTTTAAAGTTCTGCTATGTGGCGCGGTATTATCCCGTGTTGACGCC
GGGCAAGAGCAACTCGGTCGCCGCATACACTATTCTCAGAATGACTTGGTTGAGTACTCACCAGTCACAG
AAAAGCATCTTACGGATGGCATGACAGTAAGAGAATTATGCAGTGCTGCCATAACCATGAGTGATAACAC
TGCGGCCAACTTACTTCTGACAACGATCGGAGGACCGAAGGAGCTAACCGCTTTTTTGCACAACATGGGG
GATCATGTAACTCGCCTTGATCGTTGGGAACCGGAGCTGAATGAAGCCATACCAAACGACGAGCGTGACA
CCACGATGCCTGTAGCAATGGCAACAACGTTGCGCAAACTATTAACTGGCGAACTACTTACTCTAGCTTC
CCGGCAACAATTAATAGACTGGATGGAGGCGGATAAAGTTGCAGGACCACTTCTGCGCTCGGCCCTTCCG
GCTGGCTGGTTTATTGCTGATAAATCTGGAGCCGGTGAGCGTGGGTCTCGCGGTATCATTGCAGCACTGG
GGCCAGATGGTAAGCCCTCCCGTATCGTAGTTATCTACACGACGGGGAGTCAGGCAACTATGGATGAACG
AAATAGACAGATCGCTGAGATAGGTGCCTCACTGATTAAGCATTGGTAACTGTCAGACCAAGTTTACTCA
TATATACTTTAGATTGATTTAAAACTTCATTTTTAATTTAAAAGGATCTAGGTGAAGATCCTTTTTGATA
ATCTCATGACCAAAATCCCTTAACGTGAGTTTTCGTTCCACTGAGCGTCAGACCCCGTAGAAAAGATCAA
AGGATCTTCTTGAGATCCTTTTTTTCTGCGCGTAATCTGCTGCTTGCAAACAAAAAAACCACCGCTACCA
GCGGTGGTTTGTTTGCCGGATCAAGAGCTACCAACTCTTTTTCCGAAGGTAACTGGCTTCAGCAGAGCGC
AGATACCAAATACTGTCCTTCTAGTGTAGCCGTAGTTAGGCCACCACTTCAAGAACTCTGTAGCACCGCC
TACATACCTCGCTCTGCTAATCCTGTTACCAGTGGCTGCTGCCAGTGGCGATAAGTCGTGTCTTACCGGG
TTGGACTCAAGACGATAGTTACCGGATAAGGCGCAGCGGTCGGGCTGAACGGGGGGTTCGTGCACACAGC
CCAGCTTGGAGCGAACGACCTACACCGAACTGAGATACCTACAGCGTGAGCTATGAGAAAGCGCCACGCT
TCCCGAAGGGAGAAAGGCGGACAGGTATCCGGTAAGCGGCAGGGTCGGAACAGGAGAGCGCACGAGGGAG
CTTCCAGGGGGAAACGCCTGGTATCTTTATAGTCCTGTCGGGTTTCGCCACCTCTGACTTGAGCGTCGAT
TTTTGTGATGCTCGTCAGGGGGGCGGAGCCTATGGAAAAACGCCAGCAACGCGGCCTTTTTACGGTTCCT
GGCCTTTTGCTGGCCTTTTGCTCACATGTTCTTTCCTGCGTTATCCCCTGATTCTGTGGATAACCGTATT
ACCGCCTTTGAGTGAGCTGATACCGCTCGCCGCAGCCGAACGACCGAGCGCAGCGAGTCAGTGAGCGAGG
AAGCGGAAGAGCGCCTGATGCGGTATTTTCTCCTTACGCATCTGTGCGGTATTTCACACCGCATATGGTG
CACTCTCAGTACAATCTGCTCTGATGCCGCATAGTTAAGCCAGTATACACTCCGCTATCGCTACGTGACT
GGGTCATGGCTGCGCCCCGACACCCGCCAACACCCGCTGACGCGCCCTGACGGGCTTGTCTGCTCCCGGC
ATCCGCTTACAGACAAGCTGTGACCGTCTCCGGGAGCTGCATGTGTCAGAGGTTTTCACCGTCATCACCG
AAACGCGCGAGGCAGCAGATCAATTCGCGCGCGAAGGCGAAGCGGCATGCATAATGTGCCTGTCAAATGG
ACGAAGCAGGGATTCTGCAAACCCTATGCTACTCCGTCAAGCCGTCAATTGTCTGATTCGTTACCAATTA
TGACAACTTGACGGCTACATCATTCACTTTTTCTTCACAACCGGCACGGAACTCGCTCGGGCTGGCCCCG
GTGCATTTTTTAAATACCCGCGAGAAATAGAGTTGATCGTCAAAACCAACATTGCGACCGACGGTGGCGA
TAGGCATCCGGGTGGTGCTCAAAAGCAGCTTCGCCTGGCTGATACGTTGGTCCTCGCGCCAGCTTAAGAC
GCTAATCCCTAACTGCTGGCGGAAAAGATGTGACAGACGCGACGGCGACAAGCAAACATGCTGTGCGACG
CTGGCGATATCAAAATTGCTGTCTGCCAGGTGATCGCTGATGTACTGACAAGCCTCGCGTACCCGATTAT
CCATCGGTGGATGGAGCGACTCGTTAATCGCTTCCATGCGCCGCAGTAACAATTGCTCAAGCAGATTTAT
CGCCAGCAGCTCCGAATAGCGCCCTTCCCCTTGCCCGGCGTTAATGATTTGCCCAAACAGGTCGCTGAAA
TGCGGCTGGTGCGCTTCATCCGGGCGAAAGAACCCCGTATTGGCAAATATTGACGGCCAGTTAAGCCATT
CATGCCAGTAGGCGCGCGGACGAAAGTAAACCCACTGGTGATACCATTCGCGAGCCTCCGGATGACGACC
GTAGTGATGAATCTCTCCTGGCGGGAACAGCAAAATATCACCCGGTCGGCAAACAAATTCTCGTCCCTGA
TTTTTCACCACCCCCTGACCGCGAATGGTGAGATTGAGAATATAACCTTTCATTCCCAGCGGTCGGTCGA
TAAAAAAATCGAGATAACCGTTGGCCTCAATCGGCGTTAAACCCGCCACCAGATGGGCATTAAACGAGTA
TCCCGGCAGCAGGGGATCATTTTGCGCTTCAGCCATACTTTTCATACT
